>Addgene plasmid #63818 | mRFP1-9 | depositor full sequence | sequence record 106551 | Full Sequence
TACGTGCCGATCAACGTCTCATTTTCGCCAGATATCCTCGAGCGCGGAATTCCCTAGGGGATCCGTTGAC
GGCTAGCTCAGTCCTAGGTACAGTGCTAGCTTCTAGAAACGACGTCGACGATCACAACTTCATGGCGTAT
TCATGGCGAGCTCTGAAGACGTTATCAAAGAGTTCATGCGTTTCAAAGTTCGTATGGAAGGTTCCGTTAA
CGGTCACGAGTTCGAAATCGAAGGTGAAGGTGAAGGTCGTCCGTACGAAGGTACCCAGACCGCTAAACTG
AAAGTTACCAAAGGTGGTCCGCTGCCGTTCGCTTGGGACATCCTGTCCCCGCAGTTCCAGTACGGTTCCA
AAGCTTACGTTAAACACCCGGCTGACATCCCGGACTACCTGAAACTGTCCTTCCCGGAAGGTTTCAAATG
GGAACGTGTTATGAACTTCGAAGACGGTGGTGTTGTTACCGTTACCCAGGACTCCTCCCTGCAAGACGGT
GAGTTCATCTACAAAGTTAAACTGCGTGGTACCAACTTCCCGTCCGACGGTCCGGTTATGCAGAAAAAAA
CCATGGGTTGGGAAGCTTCCACCGAACGTATGTACCCGGAAGACGGTGCTCTGAAAGGTGAAATCAAAAT
GCGTCTGAAACTGAAAGACGGTGGTCACTACGACGCTGAAGTTAAAACCACCTACATGGCTAAAAAACCG
GTTCAGCTGCCGGGTGCTTACAAAACCGACATCAAACTGGACATCACCTCCCACAACGAAGACTACACCA
TCGTTGAACAGTACGAACGTGCTGAAGGTCGTCACTCCACCGGTGCTTAATAAGGCCGGCCGTGCTAGTG
TAGATCGCTACTAGAGCCAGGCATCAAATAAAACGAAAGGCTCAGTCGAAAGACTGGGCCTTTCGTTTTA
TCTGTTGTTTGTCGGTGAACGCTCTCTACTAGAGTCACACTGGCTCACCTTCGGGTGGGCCTTTCTGCGT
TTATACAATTGACTAGTCTGCAGAAAAGCGGCCGCGGCATCAAATAAAACGAAAGGCTCAGTCGAAAGAC
TGGGCCTTTCGTTTTATCTGTTGTTTGTCGGTGAACGCTCTCCTGAGTAGGACAAATCCGCCGCCCTAGA
GCATGCGCGTTCGGCTGCGGCGAGCGGTATCAGCTCACTCAAAGGCGGTAATACGGTTATCCACAGAATC
AGGGGATAACGCAGGAAAGAACATGTGAGCAAAAGGCCAGCAAAAGGCCAGGAACCGTAAAAAGGCCGCG
TTGCTGGCGTTTTTCCATAGGCTCCGCCCCCCTGACGAGCATCACAAAAATCGACGCTCAAGTCAGAGGT
GGCGAAACCCGACAGGACTATAAAGATACCAGGCGTTTCCCCCTGGAAGCTCCCTCGTGCGCTCTCCTGT
TCCGACCCTGCCGCTTACCGGATACCTGTCCGCCTTTCTCCCTTCGGGAAGCGTGGCGCTTTCTCATAGC
TCACGCTGTAGGTATCTCAGTTCGGTGTAGGTCGTTCGCTCCAAGCTGGGCTGTGTGCACGAACCCCCCG
TTCAGCCCGACCGCTGCGCCTTATCCGGTAACTATCGTCTTGAGTCCAACCCGGTAAGACACGACTTATC
GCCACTGGCAGCAGCCACTGGTAACAGGATTAGCAGAGCGAGGTATGTAGGCGGTGCTACAGAGTTCTTG
AAGTGGTGGCCTAACTACGGCTACACTAGAAGGACAGTATTTGGTATCTGCGCTCTGCTGAAGCCAGTTA
CCTTCGGAAAAAGAGTTGGTAGCTCTTGATCCGGCAAACAAACCACCGCTGGTAGCGGTGGTTTTTTTGT
TTGCAAGCAGCAGATTACGCGCAGAAAAAAAGGATCTCAAGAAGATCCTTTGATCTTTTCTACGGGGTCT
GACGCTCAGTGGAACGAAAACTCACGTTAAGGGATTTTGGTCATGCCCGGGTGCTTGGATTCTCACCAAT
AAAAAACGCCCGGCGGCAACCGAGCGTTCTGAACAAATCCAGATGGAGTTCTGAGGTCATTACTGGATCT
ATCAACAGGAGTCCAAGCGGTACCGATATCAAATTACGCCCCGCCCTGCCACTCATCGCAGTACTGTTGT
AATTCATTAAGCATTCTGCCGACATGGAAGCCATCACAAACGGCATGATGAACCTGAATCGCCAGCGGCA
TCAGCACCTTGTCGCCTTGCGTATAATATTTGCCCATGGTGAAAACGGGGGCGAAGAAGTTGTCCATATT
GGCCACGTTTAAATCAAAACTGGTGAAACTCACCCAGGGATTGGCTGAGACGAAAAACATATTCTCAATA
AACCCTTTAGGGAAATAGGCCAGGTTTTCACCGTAACACGCCACATCTTGCGAATATATGTGTAGAAACT
GCCGGAAATCGTCGTGGTATTCACTCCAGAGCGATGAAAACGTTTCAGTTTGCTCATGGAAAACGGTGTA
ACAAGGGTGAACACTATCCCATATCACCAGCTCACCGTCTTTCATTGCCATACGAAATTCCGGATGAGCA
TTCATCAGGCGGGCAAGAATGTGAATAAAGGCCGGATAAAACTTGTGCTTATTTTTCTTTACGGTCTTTA
AAAAGGCCGTAATATCCAGCTGAACGGTCTGGTTATAGGTACATTGAGCAACTGACTGAAATGCCTCAAA
ATGTTCTTTACGATGCCATTGGGATATATCAACGGTGGTATATCCAGTGATTTTTTTCTCCATTTTAGCT
TCCTTAGCTCCTGAAAATCTCGATAACTCAAAAAATACGCCCGGTAGTGATCTTATTTCATTATGGTGAA
AGTTGGAACCTCT
Features (pLannotate 1.2.2; 9 found; start..end, strand, type, name):
     66..90      +  promoter       J23119(SpeI) promoter (fragment): bacterial promoter (Registry of Standard Biological Parts BBa J23119) modified to end with an SpeI site
    143..817     +  CDS            mRFP1: mRFP1 is a basic (constitutively fluorescent) red fluorescent protein published in 2002, derived from Discosoma sp.. It is reported to be a somewhat slowly-maturing monomer with low acid sensitivity.
    865..936     +  terminator     rrnB T1 terminator: transcription terminator T1 from the E. coli rrnB gene
    952..979     +  terminator     T7Te terminator: phage T7 early transcription terminator
   1021..1107    +  terminator     rrnB T1 terminator: Escherichia coli rrnB; transcription terminator T1 from the E. coli rrnB gene
   1272..1860    -  rep_origin     ori: high-copy-number ColE1/pMB1/pBR322/pUC origin of replication
   1949..2043    -  terminator     lambda t0 terminator: transcription terminator from phage lambda
   2067..2723    -  CDS            cat: CAT_ECOLX - Experimental evidence at protein level: Swiss-Prot protein existence level 1. This enzyme is an effector of chloramphenicol resistance in bacteria. From Escherichia coli. This protein is used as a marker in many commonly used cloning vectors, such as pACYC184.
   2724..13      -  promoter       cat promoter (across the origin): promoter of the E. coli cat gene encoding chloramphenicol acetyltransferase
