[The description below was written by a language model from this plasmid's Addgene catalogue record and pLannotate feature annotations shown in this document.]
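Description:
mRFP1-9 is a small (about 2.8 kb) bacterial expression plasmid built on the FTV backbone and intended for use in E. coli. It replicates from a high-copy ColE1/pUC-type origin and is selected with chloramphenicol through a cat (chloramphenicol acetyltransferase) gene driven by its native cat promoter and followed by the phage lambda t0 terminator. The marker and origin lie on the opposite strand from the reporter cassette.

The payload is a synthetic, E. coli codon-optimized coding sequence for mRFP1, the monomeric red fluorescent protein derived from Discosoma. The catalogue entry lists the constitutive sigma70 promoter J23100 as the driver. The automated annotation instead flags a partial match to the closely related J23119 promoter at that position, which probably reflects the similarity among members of this Anderson promoter family rather than a different part. Between the promoter and the mRFP1 start codon sits the ribosome binding site, which the feature table does not annotate but which is the defining variable of this construct: the plasmid is one member of an RBS library in which otherwise identical constructs differ in translation initiation rate. The record does not state the specific RBS or the rate for this variant. Downstream, rrnB T1 and T7Te terminators, followed by a second rrnB T1 copy, insulate the cassette from the origin.

Because transcription is held constant, red fluorescence reports on translation rate. This makes the library useful for mapping RBS sequence to expression level and for tuning and optimizing protein expression in bacterial genetic systems.
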