Addgene plasmid #63818: mRFP1-9
Purpose: A member of an RBS library for mRFP1 with different translation rates
Depositing lab: Howard Salis. Depositing organization: Pennsylvania State University. Publication: Efficient search, mapping, and optimization of multi-protein genetic systems in diverse bacteria. Farasat I, Kushwaha M, Collens J, Easterbrook M, Guido M, Salis HM. Mol Syst Biol. 2014 Jun 21;10:731. doi: 10.15252/msb.20134955. PubMed 24952589.
Backbone
  Vector backbone: FTV
  Vector type: Bacterial Expression
Growth in bacteria
  Bacterial resistance: Chloramphenicol, 25 μg/mL
  Growth temperature: 37°C
  Growth strain: DH10B
  Copy number: High Copy
Gene/Insert
  Gene/Insert name: mRFP1
  Species: Synthetic
  Mutation: Codon optimized for E.coli
  Promoter: J23100
  Cloning method: Restriction Enzyme; 5′ cloning site unknown (unknown if destroyed); 3′ cloning site unknown (unknown if destroyed)
  Sequencing primers: 5′ RNAde-BB-3 (tacggacgaccttcaccttc)
Terms and licenses: Academic/Nonprofit Terms; Industry Terms: Not Available to Industry
How to cite: mRFP1-9 was a gift from Howard Salis (Addgene plasmid # 63818 ; http://n2t.net/addgene:63818 ; RRID:Addgene_63818)
