>Addgene plasmid #63818 | mRFP1-9 | addgene partial sequence | sequence record 108507 | jkRFP-F 5'-tggtcactacgacgctgaag-3'
CCGACATCAAACTGGACATCACCTCCCACAACGAAGACTACACCATCGTTGAACAGTACGAACGTGCTGA
AGGTCGTCACTCCACCGGTGCTTAATAAGGCCGGCCGTGCTAGTGTAGATCGCTACTAGAGCCAGGCATC
AAATAAAACGAAAGGCTCAGTCGAAAGACTGGGCCTTTCGTTTTATCTGTTGTTTGTCGGTGAACGCTCT
CTACTAGAGTCACACTGGCTCACCTTCGGGTGGGCCTTTCTGCGTTTATACAATTGACTAGTCCAACTGC
AGAAAAGCGGCCGCGGCATCAAATAAAACGAAAGGCTCAGTCGAAAGACTGGGCCTTTCGTTTTATCTGT
TGTTTGTCGGTGAACGCTCTCCTGAGTAGGACAAATCCGCCGCCCTAGAGCATGCGCGTTCGGCTGCGGC
GAGCGGTATCAGCTCACTCAAAGGCGGTAATACGGTTATCCACAGAATCAGGGGATAACGCAGGAAAGAA
CATGTGAGCAAAAGGCCAGCAAAAGGCCAGGAACCGTAAAAAGGCCGCGTTGCTGGCGTTTTTCCATAGG
CTCCGCCCCCCTGACGAGCATCACAAAAATCGACGCTCAAGTCAGAGGTGGCGAAACCCGACAGGACTAT
AAAGATACCAGGCGTTTCCCCCTGGAAGCTCCCTCGTGCGCTCTCCTGTTCCGACCCTGCCGCTTACCGG
ATACCTGTCCGCCTTTCTCCCTTCGGGAAGCGTGGCGCTTTCTCATAGCTCACGCTGTAGGTATCTCAGT
TCGGTGTAGGTCGTTCGCT
