>Addgene plasmid #63818 | mRFP1-9 | addgene partial sequence | sequence record 108508 | jkRFP-R 5'-gctttggaaccgtactggaa-3'
TTTGGTAACTTTCAGTTTAGCGGTCTGGGTACCTTCGTACGGACGACCTTCACCTTCACCTTCGATTTCG
AACTCGTGACCGTTAACGGAACCTTCCATACGAACTTTGAAACGCATGAACTCTTTGATAACGTCTTCAG
AGCTCGCCATGAATACGCCATGAAGTTGTGATCGTCGACGTCGTTTCTAGAAGCTAGCACTGTACCTAGG
ACTGAGCTAGCCGTCAACGGATCCCCTAGGGAATTCCGCGCTCGAGGATATCTGGCGAAAATGAGACGTT
GATCGGCACGTAAGAGGTTCCAACTTTCACCATAATGAAATAAGATCACTACCGGGCGTATTTTTTGAGT
TATCGAGATTTTCAGGAGCTAAGGAAGCTAAAATGGAGAAAAAAATCACTGGATATACCACCGTTGATAT
ATCCCAATGGCATCGTAAAGAACATTTTGAGGCATTTCAGTCAGTTGCTCAATGTACCTATAACCAGACC
GTTCAGCTGGATATTACGGCCTTTTTAAAGACCGTAAAGAAAAATAAGCACAAGTTTTATCCGGCCTTTA
TTCACATTCTTGCCCGCCTGATGAATGCTCATCCGGAATTTCGTATGGCAATGAAAGACGGTGAGCTGGT
GATATGGGATAGTGTTCACCCTTGTTACACCGTTTTCCATGAGCAAACTGAAACGTTTTCATCGCTCTGG
AGTGAATACCACGACGATTTCCGGCAGTTTCTACACATATATTCGCAAGATGTGGCGTGTTACGGTG
